>Addgene plasmid #15790 | pDEST17-UbE2G1 | depositor partial sequence | sequence record 8343 | Author sequence
ATGACGGAGCTGCAGTCGGCACTGCTACTGCGAAGACAGCTGGCAGAACTCAACAAAAATCCAGTGGAAG
GCTTTTCTGCAGGTTTAATAGATGACAATGATCTCTACCGATGGGAAGTCCTTATTATTGGCCCTCCAGA
TACACTTTATGAAGGTGGTGTTTTTAAGGCTCATCTTACTTTCCCAAAAGATTATCCCCTCCGACCTCCT
AAAATGAAATTCATTACAGAAATCTGGCACCCAAATGTTGATAAAAATGGTGATGTGTGCATTTCTATTC
TTCATGAGCCTGGGGAAGATAAGTATGGTTATGAAAAGCCAGAGGAACGCTGGCTCCCTATCCACACTGT
GGAAACCATCATGATTAGTGTCATTTCTATGCTGGCAGACCCTAATGGAGACTCACCTGCTAATGTTGAT
GCTGCGAAAGAATGGAGGGAAGATAGAAATGGAGAATTTAAAAGAAAAGTTGCCCGCTGTGTAAGAAAAA
GCCAAGAGACTGCTTTTGAGTGA
