>Addgene plasmid #15790 | pDEST17-UbE2G1 | addgene partial sequence | sequence record 22248 | T7 5'-TAATACGACTCACTATAGGG-3'
GTTTAACTTTAAGAAGGAGATATACATATAGCGGGGTTCTCATCATCATCATCATCATGGTATGGCTAGC
ATGACTGGTGGACAGCAAATGGGTCGGGATCTGTACGACGATGACGATAAGGATCCGAGCTCGAGATCTG
CAGATCAAACAAGTTTGTACAAAAAAGTTGGCATGACGGAGCTACAGTCGGCACTGCTACTGCGAAGACA
GCTGGCAGAACTCAACAAAAATCCAGTGGAAGGCTTTTCTGCAGGTTTAATAGATGACAATGATCTCTAC
CGATGGGAAGTCCTTATTATTGGCCCTCCAGATACACTTTATGAAGGTGGTGTTTTTAAGGCTCATCTTA
CTTTCCCAAGAAGATATATCCCCTCCGACCTCCTAAAATGAAATTCATTACAGAAATCTGGCACCCAAAT
GTTGATAAAAATGGTGATGTGTGCATTTCTATTCTTCATGAGCCTGGGGAAGATAAGTATGGTTATGAAA
AGCCAGAGGAACGCTGGCTCCCTATCCACACTGTGGAAACCATCATGATTAGTGTCATTTCTATGCTGGC
AGACCCTAATGGAGACTCACCTGCTAATGTTGATGCTGCGAAAGAATGGAGGGAAGATAGAAATGGAGAA
TTTAAAAGAAAAGTTGCCCGCTGT
