[The description below was written by a language model from this plasmid's Addgene catalogue record.]
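Description:
pDEST17-UbE2G1 is a bacterial expression plasmid built on the commercial Gateway destination vector pDEST17 (backbone about 4.9 kb), carrying the human ubiquitin-conjugating enzyme UBE2G1 (also known as UBC7 or E217K) as a 513 bp coding insert. The insert was introduced by Gateway recombinational cloning, so the open reading frame would be expected to be flanked by the att sites left behind by the recombination reaction, in place of the destination vector's original selection cassette. The plasmid is maintained in standard E. coli cloning strains under ampicillin selection and is listed as low copy. No feature table accompanies the record, so the origin of replication and exact element positions are not documented here.

The backbone supplies an N-terminal His tag that is fused in frame to UBE2G1, allowing the recombinant protein to be purified by immobilised metal affinity chromatography. The record does not explicitly name the promoter, but T7 is listed as the 5′ sequencing primer, which agrees with pDEST17 being a T7 promoter-driven vector; expression from such vectors requires an E. coli host that provides T7 RNA polymerase rather than the cloning strain used for propagation.

The construct is suited to producing purified, His-tagged human E2 enzyme for biochemical work. The associated publication concerns how two distinct ubiquitin E1 activating enzymes differentially charge E2 conjugating enzymes, so this plasmid most likely served as a source of recombinant UBE2G1 for in vitro ubiquitin charging or transfer assays, probably as one of a panel of E2 constructs, though the record does not describe its specific use.
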