Addgene plasmid #15790: pDEST17-UbE2G1
Depositing lab: Wade Harper. Depositing organization: Harvard Medical School. Publication: Dual E1 activation systems for ubiquitin differentially regulate E2 enzyme charging. Jin J, Li X, Gygi SP, Harper JW. Nature. 2007 Jun 28. 447(7148):1135-8. 10.1038/nature05902 PubMed 17597759.
Backbone
  Vector backbone: pDEST17
  Backbone manufacturer: Invitrogen
  Backbone size w/o insert (bp): 4900
  Vector type: Bacterial Expression
Growth in bacteria
  Bacterial resistance: Ampicillin, 100 μg/mL
  Growth temperature: 37°C
  Growth strain: DH5alpha
  Copy number: Low Copy
Gene/Insert
  Gene/Insert name: Ubiquitin conjugating enzyme UbE2G1 (alt name: UbE2G1)
  Species: H. sapiens (human)
  Insert size (bp): 513
  GenBank ID: NM_003342
  Entrez Gene: UBE2G1 (a.k.a. E217K, UBC7, UBE2G)
  Tag / fusion protein: His (N terminal on backbone)
  Cloning method: Gateway Cloning
  Sequencing primers: 5′ T7
Terms and licenses: Academic/Nonprofit Terms; Industry Terms: Not Available to Industry
How to cite: pDEST17-UbE2G1 was a gift from Wade Harper (Addgene plasmid # 15790 ; http://n2t.net/addgene:15790 ; RRID:Addgene_15790)
